Addgene plasmid #240323: pDonr 201_USP7_AA535-889
Purpose: Entry vector for Gateway with USP11 (AA535-889)
Depositing lab: Junjie Chen. Depositing organization: University of Texas MD Anderson Cancer Center. Publication: USP7 substrates identified by proteomics analysis reveal the specificity of USP7. Nie L, Wang C, Liu X, Teng H, Li S, Huang M, Feng X, Pei G, Hang Q, Zhao Z, Gan B, Ma L, Chen J. Genes Dev. 2022 Sep 1;36(17-18):1016-1030. doi: 10.1101/gad.349848.122. Epub 2022 Oct 27. PubMed 36302555.
Backbone
  Vector backbone: pDonr 201
  Vector type: Bacterial Expression
Growth in bacteria
  Bacterial resistance: Kanamycin, 50 μg/mL
  Growth temperature: 37°C
  Growth strain: DH5alpha
  Copy number: High Copy
Gene/Insert
  Gene/Insert name: USP7
  Species: H. sapiens (human)
  Mutation: AA535-889
  Entrez Gene: USP7 (a.k.a. C16DELp13.2, DEL16P13.2, HAFOUS, HAUSP, TEF1)
  Cloning method: Gateway Cloning
Terms and licenses: Academic/Nonprofit Terms; Industry Terms: Not Available to Industry
How to cite: pDonr 201_USP7_AA535-889 was a gift from Junjie Chen (Addgene plasmid # 240323 ; http://n2t.net/addgene:240323 ; RRID:Addgene_240323)
