[The description below was written by a language model from this plasmid's Addgene catalogue record and pLannotate feature annotations shown in this document.]
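Description:
pDonr 201_USP7_AA535-889 is a Gateway entry clone built on the pDONR 201 backbone, carrying a fragment of human USP7 (also known as HAUSP), a ubiquitin-specific protease. The insert corresponds to amino acids 535-889, and the annotated coding feature of roughly 1.07 kb is consistent with a fragment of that length. The catalogue's purpose line names USP11, but the plasmid name, the gene field and the sequence annotation all identify the insert as USP7, so the USP11 mention appears to be an error in the record. The full plasmid is about 3.3 kb, replicates in E. coli from a high-copy ColE1/pUC-type origin, and is selected with kanamycin through an aminoglycoside phosphotransferase (KanR) gene.

The USP7 fragment lies between attL1 and attL2 sites, the recombination sequences used in the Gateway LR reaction. These allow the insert to be transferred, in a defined orientation, into any attR-containing destination vector, which then supplies the promoter, tags and host-specific elements. No promoter driving the insert is annotated and no epitope tags or reporters are recorded, so although the entry is catalogued as a bacterial expression vector, it functions as a shuttle or storage clone rather than an expression construct in its own right. The rrnB T1 and T2 terminators positioned upstream of attL1 insulate the cloned fragment from read-through transcription originating in the backbone. The construct is associated with a proteomics study of USP7 substrates and specificity. A truncation clone of this kind would typically serve to generate tagged domain fragments for mapping interaction regions, though the record does not spell out that use.
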