Features (pLannotate 1.2.2; 7 found; start..end, strand, type, name):
    830..1418    +  rep_origin     ori: high-copy-number ColE1/pMB1/pBR322/pUC origin of replication
   1553..1580    -  terminator     rrnB T2 terminator: transcription terminator T2 from the E. coli rrnB gene
   1712..1755    +  terminator     rrnB T1 terminator: Escherichia coli rrnB; transcription terminator T1 from the E. coli rrnB gene
   1811..1910    +  protein_bind   attL1: mutant version of attL; recombination site for the Gateway® LR reaction LR Clonase™
   1916..2980    +  CDS            USP7 (fragment): UBP7_HUMAN - Also known as HAUSP. Experimental evidence at protein level: Swiss-Prot protein existence level 1. (Microbial infection) Contributes to the overall stabilization and trans-activation capability of the herpesvirus 1 trans-acting transcriptional protein ICP0/VMW110 during HSV-1 infection. From Homo sapiens (Human).
   2985..3084    -  protein_bind   attL2: mutant version of attL; recombination site for the Gateway® LR reaction LR Clonase™
   3207..687     +  CDS            KanR (across the origin): aminoglycoside phosphotransferase; aph(3')-Ia; confers resistance to kanamycin in bacteria or G418 (Geneticin®) in eukaryotes
>Addgene plasmid #240323 | pDonr 201_USP7_AA535-889 | addgene full sequence | sequence record 488962 | Addgene NGS Result
TATGGGAAGCCCGATGCGCCAGAGTTGTTTCTGAAACATGGCAAAGGTAGCGTTGCCAATGATGTTACAG
ATGAGATGGTCAGACTAAACTGGCTGACGGAATTTATGCCTCTTCCGACCATCAAGCATTTTATCCGTAC
TCCTGATGATGCATGGTTACTCACCACTGCGATCCCCGGAAAAACAGCATTCCAGGTATTAGAAGAATAT
CCTGATTCAGGTGAAAATATTGTTGATGCGCTGGCAGTGTTCCTGCGCCGGTTGCATTCGATTCCTGTTT
GTAATTGTCCTTTTAACAGCGATCGCGTATTTCGTCTCGCTCAGGCGCAATCACGAATGAATAACGGTTT
GGTTGATGCGAGTGATTTTGATGACGAGCGTAATGGCTGGCCTGTTGAACAAGTCTGGAAAGAAATGCAT
AAACTTTTGCCATTCTCACCGGATTCAGTCGTCACTCATGGTGATTTCTCACTTGATAACCTTATTTTTG
ACGAGGGGAAATTAATAGGTTGTATTGATGTTGGACGAGTCGGAATCGCAGACCGATACCAGGATCTTGC
CATCCTATGGAACTGCCTCGGTGAGTTTTCTCCTTCATTACAGAAACGGCTTTTTCAAAAATATGGTATT
GATAATCCTGATATGAATAAATTGCAGTTTCATTTGATGCTCGATGAGTTTTTCTAATCAGAATTGGTTA
ATTGGTTGTAACACTGGCAGAGCATTACGCTGACTTGACGGGACGGCGCAAGCTCATGACCAAAATCCCT
TAACGTGAGTTTTCGTTCCACTGAGCGTCAGACCCCGTAGAAAAGATCAAAGGATCTTCTTGAGATCCTT
TTTTTCTGCGCGTAATCTGCTGCTTGCAAACAAAAAAACCACCGCTACCAGCGGTGGTTTGTTTGCCGGA
TCAAGAGCTACCAACTCTTTTTCCGAAGGTAACTGGCTTCAGCAGAGCGCAGATACCAAATACTGTTCTT
CTAGTGTAGCCGTAGTTAGGCCACCACTTCAAGAACTCTGTAGCACCGCCTACATACCTCGCTCTGCTAA
TCCTGTTACCAGTGGCTGCTGCCAGTGGCGATAAGTCGTGTCTTACCGGGTTGGACTCAAGACGATAGTT
ACCGGATAAGGCGCAGCGGTCGGGCTGAACGGGGGGTTCGTGCACACAGCCCAGCTTGGAGCGAACGACC
TACACCGAACTGAGATACCTACAGCGTGAGCTATGAGAAAGCGCCACGCTTCCCGAAGGGAGAAAGGCGG
ACAGGTATCCGGTAAGCGGCAGGGTCGGAACAGGAGAGCGCACGAGGGAGCTTCCAGGGGGAAACGCCTG
GTATCTTTATAGTCCTGTCGGGTTTCGCCACCTCTGACTTGAGCGTCGATTTTTGTGATGCTCGTCAGGG
GGGCGGAGCCTATGGAAAAACGCCAGCAACGCGGCCTTTTTACGGTTCCTGGCCTTTTGCTGGCCTTTTG
CTCACATGTTCTTTCCTGCGTTATCCCCTGATTCTGTGGATAACCGTATTACCGCTAGCCAGGAAGAGTT
TGTAGAAACGCAAAAAGGCCATCCGTCAGGATGGCCTTCTGCTTAGTTTGATGCCTGGCAGTTTATGGCG
GGCGTCCTGCCCGCCACCCTCCGGGCCGTTGCTTCACAACGTTCAAATCCGCTCCCGGCGGATTTGTCCT
ACTCAGGAGAGCGTTCACCGACAAACAACAGATAAAACGAAAGGCCCAGTCTTCCGACTGAGCCTTTCGT
TTTATTTGATGCCTGGCAGTTCCCTACTCTCGCGTTAACGCTAGCATGGATCTCGGGCCCCAAATAATGA
TTTTATTTTGACTGATAGTGACCTGTTCGTTGCAACAAATTGATGAGCAATGCTTTTTTATAATGCCAAC
TTTGTACAAAAAAGCAGGCTTCATGGATATTCCTCAGCAGTTGGTGGAGCGATTACAAGAAGAGAAAAGG
ATCGAGGCTCAGAAGCGGAAGGAGCGGCAGGAAGCCCATCTCTATATGCAAGTGCAGATAGTCGCAGAGG
ACCAGTTTTGTGGCCACCAAGGGAATGACATGTACGATGAAGAAAAAGTGAAATACACTGTGTTCAAAGT
ATTGAAGAACTCCTCGCTTGCTGAGTTTGTTCAGAGCCTCTCTCAGACCATGGGATTTCCACAAGATCAA
ATTCGATTGTGGCCCATGCAAGCAAGGAGTAATGGAACAAAACGACCAGCAATGTTAGATAATGAAGCCG
ACGGCAATAAAACAATGATTGAGCTCAGTGATAATGAAAACCCTTGGACAATATTCCTGGAAACAGTTGA
TCCCGAGCTGGCTGCTAGTGGAGCGACCTTACCCAAGTTTGATAAAGATCATGATGTAATGTTATTTTTG
AAGATGTATGATCCCAAAACGCGGAGCTTGAATTACTGTGGGCATATCTACACACCAATATCCTGTAAAA
TACGTGACTTGCTCCCAGTTATGTGTGACAGAGCAGGATTTATTCAAGATACTAGCCTTATCCTCTATGA
GGAAGTTAAACCGAATTTAACAGAGAGAATTCAGGACTATGACGTGTCTCTTGATAAAGCCCTTGATGAA
CTAATGGATGGTGACATCATAGTATTTCAGAAGGATGACCCTGAAAATGATAACAGTGAATTACCCACCG
CAAAGGAGTATTTCCGAGATCTCTACCACCGCGTTGATGTCATTTTCTGTGATAAAACAATCCCTAATGA
TCCTGGATTTGTGGTTACGTTATCAAATAGAATGAATTATTTTCAGGTTGCAAAGACAGTTGCACAGAGG
CTCAACACAGATCCAATGTTGCTGCAGTTTTTCAAGTCTCAAGGTTATAGGGATGGCCCAGGTAATCCTC
TTAGACATAATTATGAAGGTACTTTAAGAGATCTTCTACAGTTCTTCAAGCCTAGACAACCTAAGAAACT
TTACTATCAGCAGCTTAAGATGAAAATCACAGACTTTGAGTAAAACCCAGCTTTCTTGTACAAAGTTGGC
ATTATAAGAAAGCATTGCTTATCAATTTGTTGCAACGAACAGGTCACTATCAGTCAAAATAAAATCATTA
TTTGCCATCCAGCTGCAGCTCTGGCCCGTGTCTCAAAATCTCTGATGTTACATTGCACAAGATAAAAATA
TATCATCATGAACAATAAAACTGTCTGCTTACATAAACAGTAATACAAGGGGTGTTATGAGCCATATTCA
ACGGGAAACGTCGAGGCCGCGATTAAATTCCAACATGGATGCTGATTTATATGGGTATAAATGGGCTCGC
GATAATGTCGGGCAATCAGGTGCGACAATCTATCGCTTG
